Addgene plasmid #229184: lvl0-G-CasE
Purpose: lvl 0 5 gene
Depositing lab: Ron Weiss. Depositing organization: Massachusetts Institute of Technology. Publication: A platform for rapid prototyping of synthetic gene networks in mammalian cells. Duportet X, Wroblewska L, Guye P, Li Y, Eyquem J, Rieders J, Rimchala T, Batt G, Weiss R. Nucleic Acids Res. 2014 Dec 1;42(21):13440-51. doi: 10.1093/nar/gku1082. Epub 2014 Nov 5. PubMed 25378321.
Backbone
  Vector backbone: lvl0-G [backbone]
  Vector type: Synthetic Biology
Growth in bacteria
  Bacterial resistance: Spectinomycin, 50 μg/mL
  Growth temperature: 37°C
  Growth strain: DH5alpha
  Copy number: High Copy
Gene/Insert
  Gene/Insert name: CasE
  Species: H. sapiens (human)
  Cloning method: Restriction Enzyme; 5′ cloning site Unknown (unknown if destroyed)
Terms and licenses: Academic/Nonprofit Terms; Industry Terms: Not Available to Industry
Depositor comments: This plasmid is slightly modified from the version used in Duportet et al. 2014, but does not have any functional differences.
How to cite: lvl0-G-CasE was a gift from Ron Weiss (Addgene plasmid # 229184 ; http://n2t.net/addgene:229184 ; RRID:Addgene_229184)
