[The description below was written by a language model from this plasmid's Addgene catalogue record and pLannotate feature annotations shown in this document.]
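Description:
lvl0-G-CasE is a small (about 2.9 kb) level 0 "gene" part plasmid from a hierarchical modular cloning platform built for rapid prototyping of synthetic gene networks in mammalian cells. It is a storage and donor vector rather than an expression construct. It uses the lvl0-G backbone, replicates in E. coli from a high-copy ColE1/pUC-type origin, and is selected with spectinomycin through an aadA (streptomycin/spectinomycin adenylyltransferase) gene. That gene lies downstream of an annotated AmpR (bla) promoter. Short annotated fragments of an integrase, a gentamicin acetyltransferase and lacI are most likely remnants of the cassettes the backbone was assembled from, not functional genes.

The payload is a roughly 600 bp open reading frame matching CasE (Cas6e/YgcH), the E. coli Cascade component best known as the endoribonuclease that recognises and cleaves CRISPR repeat hairpins in RNA. The catalogue lists the insert species as human, but the annotation identifies the protein as E. coli in origin. The human label may refer to the intended host or to codon usage, though the record does not say. No mammalian promoter, polyadenylation signal, tag or reporter is annotated around the coding sequence. This fits a promoterless part meant to be joined with separate promoter and other modules in later assembly steps to form a transcription unit. The record does not state the flanking assembly sites or cloning sites.

In this context CasE would typically act as an RNA-cleaving regulator in mammalian synthetic circuits, although the record gives the purpose only as a level 0 gene part. The depositor notes that the plasmid differs slightly from the originally published version, with no functional differences.
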