Features (pLannotate 1.2.2; 7 found; start..end, strand, type, name):
      1..589     +  rep_origin     ori: high-copy-number ColE1/pMB1/pBR322/pUC origin of replication
    772..821     +  CDS            lacI (fragment): lac repressor; lacI; The lac repressor binds to the lac operator to inhibit transcription in E. coli. This inhibition can be relieved by adding lactose or isopropyl-β-D-thiogalactopyranoside (IPTG).
    847..1443    +  CDS            casE: CAS6_ECOLI - Also known as cas6e, ygcH. Experimental evidence at protein level: Swiss-Prot protein existence level 1. A component of Cascade, which participates in CRISPR interference, the third stage of CRISPR immunity. Cascade binds both crRNA and in a sequence-specific manner negatively supercoiled dsDNA target. This leads to the formation of an R-loop in which the crRNA binds the target DNA, displacing the noncomplementary strand. Cas3 is recruited to Cascade, nicks target DNA and then unwinds and cleaves the target, leading to DNA degradation and invader neutralization. From Escherichia c
   1572..1676    +  promoter       AmpR promoter: bla
   1667..1747    -  CDS            int (fragment): INT2_ECOLX - Protein inferred from homology: Swiss-Prot protein existence level 3. Putative integrase believed to be involved in the insertion of antibiotic resistance genes into plasmids and transposons. From Escherichia coli.
   1835..1891    +  CDS            GmR (fragment): gentamycin acetyltransferase; aacC1; confers resistance to gentamycin
   1898..2686    +  CDS            aadA: S3AD_ECOLX - Experimental evidence at protein level: Swiss-Prot protein existence level 1. Mediates bacterial resistance to the antibiotics streptomycin and spectinomycin. From Escherichia coli.
>Addgene plasmid #229184 | lvl0-G-CasE | addgene full sequence | sequence record 459775 | Addgene NGS Result
TTGAGATCCTTTTTTTCTGCGCGTAATCTGCTGCTTGCAAACAAAAAAACCACCGCTACCAGCGGTGGTT
TGTTTGCCGGATCAAGAGCTACCAACTCTTTTTCCGAAGGTAACTGGCTTCAGCAGAGCGCAGATACCAA
ATACTGTTCTTCTAGTGTAGCCGTAGTTAGGCCACCACTTCAAGAACTCTGTAGCACCGCCTACATACCT
CGCTCTGCTAATCCTGTTACCAGTGGCTGCTGCCAGTGGCGATAAGTCGTGTCTTACCGGGTTGGACTCA
AGACGATAGTTACCGGATAAGGCGCAGCGGTCGGGCTGAACGGGGGGTTCGTGCACACAGCCCAGCTTGG
AGCGAACGACCTACACCGAACTGAGATACCTACAGCGTGAGCTATGAGAAAGCGCCACGCTTCCCGAAGG
GAGAAAGGCGGACAGGTATCCGGTAAGCGGCAGGGTCGGAACAGGAGAGCGCACGAGGGAGCTTCCAGGG
GGAAACGCCTGGTATCTTTATAGTCCTGTCGGGTTTCGCCACCTCTGACTTGAGCGTCGATTTTTGTGAT
GCTCGTCAGGGGGGCGGAGCCTATGGAAAAACGCCAGCAACGCGGCCTTTTTACGGTTCCTGGCCTTTTG
CTGGCCTTTTGCTCACATGTTCTTTCCTGCGTTATCCCCTGATTCTGTGGATAACCGTATTACCGCCTTT
GAGTGAGCTGATACCGCTCGCCGCAGCCGAACGACCGAGCGCAGCGAGTCAGTGAGCGAGGAAGCGGAAG
AGCGCCCAATACGCAAACCGCCTCTCCCCGCGCGTTGGCCGATTCATTAATCACTCTGTGGTCTCAAGGT
GCCACCATGTACCTCAGTAAGATCATCATCGCCCGCGCTTGGTCCCGTGACCTGTACCAACTGCACCAAG
AGCTCTGGCACCTCTTCCCCAACAGGCCAGATGCCGCTAGAGACTTCCTGTTCCACGTGGAGAAGCGTAA
CACCCCCGAAGGGTGCCACGTGCTGTTGCAGAGTGCCCAGATGCCAGTGAGTACCGCTGTTGCCACTGTC
ATCAAGACTAAACAAGTTGAATTCCAACTGCAAGTGGGCGTCCCTCTGTATTTCCGCCTCAGGGCCAACC
CCATCAAAACCATCCTGGACAACCAGAAGCGGCTGGATAGCAAAGGTAATATCAAGAGATGCCGCGTGCC
TCTGATCAAGGAGGCCGAGCAGATCGCTTGGCTGCAACGCAAGCTGGGTAACGCCGCGAGAGTGGAAGAT
GTGCACCCAATCTCCGAGCGCCCGCAGTATTTCTCCGGGGAGGGGAAGAACGGCAAAATTCAGACTGTCT
GCTTCGAGGGGGTGCTCACTATTAACGACGCCCCTGCTCTGATCGACCTCCTGCAGCAGGGCATTGGGCC
CGCGAAGAGCATGGGATGTGGATTGTTGAGCCTGGCACCCCTGTGAGCTTTGAGACCACGAAGTGGCTCT
TCAGTGGACGAAAGGGCCTCGTGATACGCCTATTTTTATAGGTTAATGTCATGATAATAATGGTTTCTTA
GACGTCAGGTGGCACTTTTCGGGGAAATGTGCGCGGAACCCCTATTTGTTTATTTTTCTAAATACATTCA
AATATGTATCCGCTCATGAGACAATAACCCTGATAAATGCTTCAATAATATTGAAAAAGGAAGAGTATGC
GCTCACGCAACTGGTCCAGAACCTTGACCGAACGCAGCGGTGGTAACGGCGCAGTGGCGGTTTTCATGGC
TTGTTATGACTGTTTTTTTTTGGGGTACAGTCTATGCCTCGGGCATCCAAGCAGCAAGCGCGTTACGCCG
TGGGTCGATGTTTGATGTTATGGAGCAGCAACGATGTTACGCAGCAGGGCAGTCGCCCTAAAACAAAGTT
AAACATCATGAGGGAAGCGGTGATCGCCGAAGTATCGACTCAACTATCAGAGGTAGTTGGCGTCATCGAG
CGCCATCTCGAACCGACGTTGCTGGCCGTACATTTGTACGGCTCCGCAGTGGATGGCGGCCTGAAGCCAC
ACAGCGATATTGATTTGCTGGTTACGGTGACCGTAAGGCTTGATGAAACAACGCGGCGAGCTTTGATCAA
CGACCTTTTGGAAACTTCGGCTTCCCCTGGAGAGAGCGAGATTCTCCGCGCTGTAGAAGTCACCATTGTT
GTGCACGACGACATCATTCCGTGGCGTTATCCAGCTAAGCGCGAACTGCAATTTGGAGAATGGCAGCGCA
ATGACATTCTTGCAGGTATCTTCGAGCCAGCCACGATCGACATTGATCTGGCTATCTTGCTGACAAAAGC
AAGAGAACATAGCGTTGCCTTGGTAGGTCCAGCGGCGGAGGAACTCTTTGATCCGGTTCCTGAACAGGAT
CTATTTGAGGCGCTAAATGAAACCTTAACGCTATGGAACTCGCCGCCCGACTGGGCTGGCGATGAGCGAA
ATGTAGTGCTTACGTTGTCCCGCATTTGGTACAGCGCAGTAACCGGCAAAATCGCGCCGAAGGATGTCGC
TGCCGACTGGGCAATGGAGCGCCTGCCGGCCCAGTATCAGCCCGTCATACTTGAAGCTAGACAGGCTTAT
CTTGGACAAGAAGAAGATCGCTTGGCCTCGCGCGCAGATCAGTTGGAAGAATTTGTCCATTACGTAAAAG
GCGAGATCACCAAGGTAGTCGGCAAATAACTGTCAGACCAAGTTTACTCATATATACTTTAGATTGATTT
AAAACTTCATTTTTAATTTAAAAGGATCTAGGTGAAGATCCTTTTTGATAATCTCATGACCAAAATCCCT
TAACGTGAGTTTTCGTTCCACTGAGCGTCAGACCCCGTAGAAAAGATCAAAGGATCTTC
